LOCUS       Exported 9957 bp ds-DNA circular SYN 13-MAY-2021
DEFINITION  Express C-terminal ISC mutant POLE1.
ACCESSION   .
VERSION     .
KEYWORDS    pMXS-IRES-Blast POLE1 C-ISCmut
SOURCE      synthetic DNA construct
  ORGANISM  synthetic DNA construct
REFERENCE   1 (bases 1 to 9957)
  AUTHORS   Sviderskiy VO, Blumenberg L, Gorodetsky E, Karakousi TR, Hirsh N,
            Alvarez SW, Terzi EM, Kaparos E, Whiten GC, Ssebyala S, Tonzi P, Mir
            H, Neel BG, Huang TT, Adams S, Ruggles KV, Possemato R
  TITLE     Hyperactive CDK2 Activity in Basal-like Breast Cancer Imposes a
            Genome Integrity Liability that Can Be Exploited by Targeting DNA
            Polymerase epsilon.
  JOURNAL   Mol Cell. 2020 Oct 28. pii: S1097-2765(20)30723-1. doi:
            10.1016/j.molcel.2020.10.016.
  PUBMED    33152268
REFERENCE   2 (bases 1 to 9957)
  AUTHORS   .
  TITLE     Direct Submission
  JOURNAL   Exported May 13, 2021 from SnapGene Server 1.1.58
            http://www.snapgene.com
FEATURES             Location/Qualifiers
     source          1..9957
                     /organism="synthetic DNA construct"
                     /mol_type="other DNA"
     CDS             1..417
                     /label=gag (truncated)
                     /note="truncated Moloney murine leukemia virus (MMLV) gag
                     gene lacking the start codon"
     primer_bind     347..369
                     /label=pLXSN 5'
                     /note="Murine stem cell virus, forward primer. Also called
                     MSCV"
     primer_bind     385..401
                     /label=pBABE 5'
                     /note="Psi packaging signal, forward primer for pBABE
                     vectors"
     misc_feature    427..801
                     /label=pol region
                     /note="Moloney murine leukemia virus (MMLV) pol region
                     containing the splice acceptor site"
     primer_bind     739..755
                     /label=pBMN 5'
                     /note="MMLV sequence, for inserts in pBMN retroviral
                     vector"
     CDS             850..915
                     /codon_start=1
                     /product="three tandem FLAG(R) epitope tags, followed by an
                     enterokinase cleavage site"
                     /label=3xFLAG
                     /translation="DYKDHDGDYKDHDIDYKDDDDK"
     misc_feature    7855..8441
                     /label=IRES2
                     /note="internal ribosome entry site (IRES) of the
                     encephalomyocarditis virus (EMCV)"
     primer_bind     complement(8022..8039)
                     /label=IRES reverse
                     /note="IRES internal ribosome entry site, reverse primer.
                     Also called pCDH-rev"
     primer_bind     8249..8268
                     /label=IRES-F
                     /note="IRES internal ribosome entry site, forward primer"
     LTR             8886..9479
                     /note="long terminal repeat from Moloney murine leukemia
                     virus"
     misc_feature    9542..9899
                     /label=MMLV Psi
                     /note="packaging signal of Moloney murine leukemia virus
                     (MMLV)"
ORIGIN
        1 ggccagactg ttaccactcc cttaagtttg accttaggtc actggaaaga tgtcgagcgg
       61 atcgctcaca accagtcggt agatgtcaag aagagacgtt gggttacctt ctgctctgca
      121 gaatggccaa cctttaacgt cggatggccg cgagacggca cctttaaccg agacctcatc
      181 acccaggtta agatcaaggt cttttcacct ggcccgcatg gacacccaga ccaggtcccc
      241 tacatcgtga cctgggaagc cttggctttt gacccccctc cctgggtcaa gccctttgta
      301 caccctaagc ctccgcctcc tcttcctcca tccgccccgt ctctccccct tgaacctcct
      361 cgttcgaccc cgcctcgatc ctccctttat ccagccctca ctccttctct aggcgccccc
      421 atatggccat atgagatctt atatggggca cccccgcccc ttgtaaactt ccctgaccct
      481 gacatgacaa gagttactaa cagcccctct ctccaagctc acttacaggc tctctactta
      541 gtccagcacg aagtctggag acctctggcg gcagcctacc aagaacaact ggaccgaccg
      601 gtggtacctc acccttaccg agtcggcgac acagtgtggg tccgccgaca ccagactaag
      661 aacctagaac ctcgctggaa aggaccttac acagtcctgc tgaccacccc caccgccctc
      721 aaagtagacg gcatcgcagc ttggatacac gccgcccacg tgaaggctgc cgaccccggg
      781 ggtggaccat cctctagact gccggatcta gctagttaat taaggatccc taaatcgcaa
      841 ttgaccatgg actacaagga ccacgacggt gactacaagg accacgacat cgactacaag
      901 gacgacgacg acaagggagg aggcggaggt ggaatgtctc tgaggagcgg cgggcggcgg
      961 cgcgcggacc caggcgcgga tggcgaggcc agcagggatg atggcgccac ttcctcagtt
     1021 tcggcactca agcgcctgga acggagtcag tggacggata agatggattt gcggtttggt
     1081 tttgagcggc tgaaggagcc tggtgagaag acaggctggc tcattaacat gcatcctacc
     1141 gagattttag atgaagataa gcgcttaggc agtgcggtag actattattt catccaagat
     1201 gacggaagca gatttaaggt ggctttgccc tataaaccgt atttctacat tgcgaccaga
     1261 aagggttgtg agcgagaagt ttcatctttt ctctccaaga agtttcaggg caaaattgca
     1321 aaagtggaga ctgtccccaa agaggatctg gacttgccaa atcacttggt gggtttgaag
     1381 cgaaattaca tcaggctgtc cttccacact gtggaggatc ttgtcaaagt gaggaaggag
     1441 atctcccctg ccgtgaagaa gaacagggag caggatcacg ccagcgacgc gtacacagct
     1501 ctgctttcca gtgttctgca gaggggcggt gtcattactg atgaagagga aacctctaag
     1561 aagatagccg atcaactaga taatatcgtg gacatgcgcg agtacgatgt tccctaccac
     1621 atccgcctct ccattgacct gaagatccac gtggctcatt ggtacaatgt cagataccga
     1681 ggaaatgctt ttccggtaga aatcacccgc cgagatgacc ttgttgaacg acctgaccct
     1741 gtggttttgg catttgacat tgagacgacc aaactgcccc tcaagtttcc tgatgctgag
     1801 acagaccaga ttatgatgat ttcctacatg atcgatggcc agggctacct catcaccaac
     1861 agggagattg tttcagaaga tattgaagat tttgagttca cccccaagcc agaatatgaa
     1921 ggcccctttt gtgtcttcaa tgaacccgat gaggctcatc tgatccaaag gtggtttgaa
     1981 cacgtccagg agaccaaacc caccatcatg gtcacctaca acggggactt ttttgactgg
     2041 ccatttgtgg aggcccgggc agcagtccac ggtctgagca tgcagcagga gataggcttc
     2101 cagaaggaca gccaggggga gtacaaggcg ccccagtgca tccacatgga ctgcctcagg
     2161 tgggtgaaga gggacagtta ccttcctgtg ggcagtcata atctcaaggc ggccgccaag
     2221 gccaagctag gctatgatcc cgtggagcta gacccggagg acatgtgccg gatggccacg
     2281 gagcagcccc agactctggc cacgtattct gtgtcagatg ctgtcgccac ttactacctg
     2341 tacatgaagt acgtccaccc attcatcttt gctctgtgca ccattattcc catggagccc
     2401 gacgaggtgc tgcggaaggg ctctggcact ctgtgtgagg ccttgctgat ggtgcaggcc
     2461 ttccacgcca acatcatctt ccccaacaag caagagcagg agttcaataa gctgacggac
     2521 gacggacacg tgctggactc tgagacctac gtcgggggcc acgtggaggc cctcgagtct
     2581 ggggttttcc gcagcgatat cccttgccgg tttaggatga atcctgccgc ctttgacttc
     2641 ctgctgcagc gggttgagaa gaccttgcgc cacgcccttg aggaagagga gaaagtgcct
     2701 gtggagcaag tcaccaactt tgaagaggtg tgtgatgaga ttaagagcaa gcttgcctcc
     2761 ctgaaggacg ttcccagccg catcgagtgt ccactcatct accacctgga cgtgggggcc
     2821 atgtacccca acatcatcct gaccaaccgc ctgcagccct ctgccatggt ggacgaagcc
     2881 acctgtgctg cctgtgactt caataagcct ggagcaaact gccagcggaa gatggcctgg
     2941 cagtggaggg gcgagttcat gccagccagt cgcagcgaat accatcggat ccagcaccag
     3001 ctggagtcag agaagttccc ccccttgttc ccagaggggc cagctcgggc ctttcatgaa
     3061 ctgtcccgcg aggaacaggc gaaatacgag aagagaaggc tggcggatta ctgccggaaa
     3121 gcctacaaga agatccacat caccaaggtg gaagagcgtc tcaccaccat ctgccagcgg
     3181 gaaaactcct tctacgtgga caccgtgcgt gccttccggg acaggcgtta cgagttcaaa
     3241 gggctccaca aggtgtggaa aaagaagctc tcggcggccg tggaggtggg cgacgcggct
     3301 gaggtgaagc gctgcaagaa catggaggtg ctgtatgact cgctgcagct ggcccacaag
     3361 tgcatcctga actccttcta tggctatgtc atgcgcaagg gggctcgctg gtactccatg
     3421 gagatggctg gcatcgtctg cttcacaggg gccaacatca tcacccaggc acgggagctg
     3481 atcgagcaga ttgggaggcc cttagagctg gacacagatg gtatatggtg cgtcctgccc
     3541 aacagcttcc cagaaaattt tgtcttcaag acgaccaatg tgaagaagcc caaagtgacc
     3601 atctcctacc caggcgccat gttgaacatc atggtcaagg aaggcttcac caatgaccag
     3661 taccaggagc tggctgagcc gtcctcactc acctacgtca cccgctcaga gaacagcatc
     3721 ttttttgagg ttgatgggcc ctaccttgcc atgattcttc cagcctccaa ggaagaaggc
     3781 aagaaattga agaagaggta tgctgtgttc aatgaagacg gttctctggc tgagctcaag
     3841 ggctttgagg tcaaacgccg cggggaactg cagctgatta agatcttcca atcctcggtg
     3901 tttgaggcct tcctcaaggg cagcacgctg gaagaggtgt atggctctgt agccaaggtg
     3961 gctgactact ggctggacgt gctgtacagc aaggcagcca acatgcctga ctctgagcta
     4021 ttcgagctca tctctgagaa ccgttccatg tctcggaagc tggaagatta cggggagcag
     4081 aagtctacgt ccatcagcac agcaaagcgc ctggccgagt tcctgggaga ccagatggtc
     4141 aaggatgcag ggctgagttg ccgctacatc atctcccgca agcccgaggg ctcccctgtc
     4201 acggagaggg ccatcccact tgccattttc caagcagagc ccacggtgag gaagcacttt
     4261 ctccggaaat ggctcaagag ctcttccctt caagactttg atattcgagc aattctggat
     4321 tgggactact acattgagcg gctgggaagc gccatccaga agatcatcac catccctgcg
     4381 gccctgcagc aggtaaagaa cccagtgcca cgtgtcaaac accccgactg gctgcacaaa
     4441 aaactgctgg agaagaatga tgtctacaag cagaagaaga tcagtgagct cttcaccctg
     4501 gagggcagga gacaggtcac gatggccgag gcctcagaag acagtccgag gccaagtgct
     4561 cctgacatgg aggacttcgg cctcgtaaag ctgcctcacc cagcagcccc tgtcactgtg
     4621 aagaggaagc gagttctttg ggagagccag gaggagtccc aggacctcac gccgactgtg
     4681 ccctggcagg aaatcttggg gcagcctccc gccctgggaa ccagccagga ggaatggctt
     4741 gtctggctcc ggttccacaa gaagaagtgg cagctgcagg cccggcagcg cctcgcccgc
     4801 aggaagaggc agcgtctgga gtcggcagag ggtgtgctca ggcccggggc catccgggat
     4861 ggtcctgcca cggggctggg gagcttcttg cgaagaactg cccgcagcat cctggacctt
     4921 ccgtggcaga ttgtgcagat cagcgagacc agccaggccg gcctgttcag gctgtgggcg
     4981 ctcgttggca gtgacttgca ctgcatcagg ctgagcatcc cccgtgtgtt ctacgtgaac
     5041 cagcgagtcg ctaaagcgga ggagggtgct tcgtatcgca aggtaaatcg ggtccttcct
     5101 cgctccaaca tggtctacaa tctctatgag tattcagtgc cagaggacat gtaccaggaa
     5161 cacatcaacg agatcaacgc tgagctgtca gcgccagaca tcgagggcgt atatgagact
     5221 caggttccgt tactgttccg ggccctggtg cacctgggct gtgtgtgtgt ggtcaataaa
     5281 cagctggtga ggcacctttc aggctgggaa gcagagacct ttgctcttga gcacctggag
     5341 atgcgctctc tggcccagtt cagctacctg gaaccaggga gtatccgcca tatctacctg
     5401 taccaccacg cacaggccca caaagcgctc ttcgggatct tcatcccctc acagcgcagg
     5461 gcatccgtct ttgtgctgga cactgtgcgc agcaaccaga tgcccagcct tggcgccctg
     5521 tactcagcag agcacggcct cctcctggag aaggtgggcc ctgagctcct gccacccccc
     5581 aaacacacct tcgaagttcg ggcagaaact gacctgaaga ccatctgcag agccatccag
     5641 cgattcctgc tcgcctacaa ggaggagcgc cgggggccca cactcatcgc tgttcagtcc
     5701 agctgggagc tgaagaggct ggccagtgaa attcctgtct tggaggaatt cccactggtg
     5761 cctatctgtg tggctgacaa gatcaactat ggggtcctgg actggcagcg ccatggagcc
     5821 cggcgcatga tccgtcacta cctcaacctg gacacctgcc tgtcgcaggc cttcgagatg
     5881 agcaggtact ttcacattcc cattgggaac ctaccagagg acatctccac attcggctcc
     5941 gacctcttct ttgcccgcca cctccagcgc cacaaccacc tgctctggct gtcccctaca
     6001 gcccgccctg acctgggtgg aaaggaggct gatgacaact gtcttgtcat ggagttcgat
     6061 gaccaagcca ctgttgagat caacagttca ggctgttact ccacagtgtg tgtggagctg
     6121 gaccttcaga acctggccgt caacaccatt ctccagtctc accatgtcaa cgacatggag
     6181 ggggccgaca gcatggggat cagcttcgac gtgatccagc aggcctccct ggaggacatg
     6241 atcacgggtg gtcaggctgc cagtgccccg gccagctacg atgagacagc cctgtgctct
     6301 aacaccttca ggatcctgaa gagcatggtc gtgggctggg tgaaggagat cacccagtac
     6361 cacaacatct atgcagacaa ccaggtgatg cacttctacc gctggcttcg gtcgccatcc
     6421 tctctgcttc atgaccctgc cctgcaccgc acactccaca acatgatgaa gaagctcttc
     6481 ctgcagctca tcgctgagtt caagcgcctg gggtcatcag tcatctacgc caacttcaac
     6541 cgcatcatcc tctgtacaaa gaagcgccgt gtggaagatg ccatcgctta cgtggagtac
     6601 atcaccagca gcatccattc aaaggagacc ttccattctc tgacaatttc tttctctcga
     6661 tgctgggaat ttcttctctg gatggatcca tctaactatg gcggaatcaa aggaaaagtt
     6721 tcatctcgta ttcactgtgg actgcaagac tcccagaaag cagggggagc agaggatgag
     6781 caggaaaatg aggacgatga ggaggaaaga gatggggagg aggaggaaga ggcggaggaa
     6841 tccaacgtgg aggatttact ggaaaacaac tggaacattt tgcagttttt gccacaggca
     6901 gcctcctgcc agaactactt cctcatgatt gtttcagcgt acatcgtggc cgtgtaccac
     6961 tgcatgaagg acgggctgag gcgcagtgct ccagggagca cccccgtgag gaggaggggg
     7021 gccagccagc tctcccagga ggccgagggg gcggtcggag cccttcccgg aatgatcacc
     7081 ttctctcagg attatgtcgc aaatgagctc actcagagct tcttcaccat cactcagaag
     7141 attcagaaga aagtcacagg ctctcggaac tccactgagc tctcagagat gtttcctgtc
     7201 ctccccggtt cccacttgct gctcaataac cctgccctgg agttcatcaa atacgtgtgc
     7261 aaggtgctgt ccctggacac caacatcaca aaccaggtga ataagctgaa ccgagacctg
     7321 cttcgcctgg tggatgtcgg cgagttctcc gaggaggccc agttccgaga cccctgccgc
     7381 tcctacgtgc ttcctgaggt catctgccgc agctgtaact tctgccgcga cctggacctg
     7441 tgtaaagact cttccttctc agaggatggg gcggtcctgc ctcagtggct ctgctccaac
     7501 tgtcaggcgc cctacgactc ctctgccatc gagatgacgc tggtggaagt tctacagaag
     7561 aagctgatgg ccttcaccct gcaggacctg gtcagcctga agagccgcgg ggtgaaggag
     7621 accagcatgc ctgtgtacag cagcagcgcg ggagacttcg ccctcaccat ccacacccag
     7681 gtcttcatgg aacagatcgg aatattccgg aacattgccc agcactacgg catgtcgtac
     7741 ctcctggaga ccctggagtg gctgctgcag aagaacccac agctgggcca ttaggtcgag
     7801 ctaaatcggt ttaaacgcgc taatgcggcc gctacgtaaa ttccgccccc cccccccctc
     7861 tccctccccc ccccctaacg ttactggccg aagccgcttg gaataaggcc ggtgtgcgtt
     7921 tgtctatatg ttattttcca ccatattgcc gtcttttggc aatgtgaggg cccggaaacc
     7981 tggccctgtc ttcttgacga gcattcctag gggtctttcc cctctcgcca aaggaatgca
     8041 aggtctgttg aatgtcgtga aggaagcagt tcctctggaa gcttcttgaa gacaaacaac
     8101 gtctgtagcg accctttgca ggcagcggaa ccccccacct ggcgacaggt gcctctgcgg
     8161 ccaaaagcca cgtgtataag atacacctgc aaaggcggca caaccccagt gccacgttgt
     8221 gagttggata gttgtggaaa gagtcaaatg gctctcctca agcgtattca acaaggggct
     8281 gaaggatgcc cagaaggtac cccattgtat gggatctgat ctggggcctc ggtgcacatg
     8341 ctttacatgt gtttagtcga ggttaaaaaa acgtctaggc cccccgaacc acggggacgt
     8401 ggttttcctt tgaaaaacac gatgataata tggccacaac catggttcct ttgtctcaag
     8461 aagaatccac cctcattgaa agagcaacgg ctacaatcaa cagcatcccc atctctgaag
     8521 actacagcgt cgccagcgca gctctctcta gcgacggccg catcttcact ggtgtcaatg
     8581 tatatcattt tactggggga ccttgtgcag aactcgtggt gctgggcact gctgctgctg
     8641 cggcagctgg caacctgact tgtatcgtcg cgatcggaaa tgagaacagg ggcatcttga
     8701 gcccctgcgg acggtgccga caggtgcttc tcgatctgca tcctgggatc aaagccatag
     8761 tgaaggacag tgatggacag ccgacggcag ttgggattcg tgaattgctg ccctctggtt
     8821 atgtgtggga gggctaagtc gacgataaaa taaaagattt tatttagtct ccagaaaaag
     8881 gggggaatga aagaccccac ctgtaggttt ggcaagctag cttaagtaac gccattttgc
     8941 aaggcatgga aaaatacata actgagaata gagaagttca gatcaaggtc aggaacagat
     9001 ggaacagctg aatatgggcc aaacaggata tctgtggtaa gcagttcctg ccccggctca
     9061 gggccaagaa cagatggaac agctgaatat gggccaaaca ggatatctgt ggtaagcagt
     9121 tcctgccccg gctcagggcc aagaacagat ggtccccaga tgcggtccag ccctcagcag
     9181 tttctagaga accatcagat gtttccaggg tgccccaagg acctgaaatg accctgtgcc
     9241 ttatttgaac taaccaatca gttcgcttct cgcttctgtt cgcgcgcttc tgctccccga
     9301 gctcaataaa agagcccaca acccctcact cggcgcgcca gtcctccgat tgactgagtc
     9361 gcccgggtac ccgtgtatcc aataaaccct cttgcagttg catccgactt gtggtctcgc
     9421 tgttccttgg gagggtctcc tctgagtgat tgactacccg tcagcggggg tctttcattt
     9481 gggggctcgt ccgggatcgg gagacccctg cccagggacc accgacccac caccgggagg
     9541 taagctggcc agcaacttat ctgtgtctgt ccgattgtct agtgtctatg actgatttta
     9601 tgcgcctgcg tcggtactag ttagctaact agctctgtat ctggcggacc cgtggtggaa
     9661 ctgacgagtt cggaacaccc ggccgcaacc ctgggagacg tcccagggac ttcgggggcc
     9721 gtttttgtgg cccgacctga gtccaaaaat cccgatcgtt ttggactctt tggtgcaccc
     9781 ccctaatagg agggatatgt ggttctggta ggagacgaga acctaaaaca gttcccgcct
     9841 ccgtctgaat ttttgctttc ggtttgggac cgaagccgcg ccgcgcgtct tgtctgctgc
     9901 agcatcgttc tgtgttgtct ctgtctgact gtgtttctgt atttgtctga aaattag
//
